>Addgene plasmid #87639 | UAS->Bxb1.STOP>myr::4xSNAPf | depositor full sequence | sequence record 174518 | Full Sequence
GACTCAGGTGGCACTTTTCGGGGAAATGTGCGCGGAACCCCTATTTGTTTATTTTTCTAAATACATTCAA
ATATGTATCCGCTCATGAGACAATAACCCTGATAAATGCTTCAATAATATTGAAAAAGGAAGAGTATGAG
TATTCAACATTTCCGTGTCGCCCTTATTCCCTTTTTTGCGGCATTTTGCCTTCCTGTTTTTGCTCACCCA
GAAACGCTGGTGAAAGTAAAAGATGCTGAAGATCAGTTGGGTGCACGAGTGGGTTACATCGAACTGGATC
TCAACAGCGGTAAGATCCTTGAGAGTTTTCGCCCCGAAGAACGTTTTCCAATGATGAGCACTTTTAAAGT
TCTGCTATGTGGCGCGGTATTATCCCGTATTGACGCCGGGCAAGAGCAACTCGGTCGCCGCATACACTAT
TCTCAGAATGACTTGGTTGAGTACTCACCAGTCACAGAAAAGCATCTTACGGATGGCATGACAGTAAGAG
AATTATGCAGTGCTGCCATAACCATGAGTGATAACACTGCGGCCAACTTACTTCTGACAACGATCGGAGG
ACCGAAGGAGCTAACCGCTTTTTTGCACAACATGGGGGATCATGTAACTCGCCTTGATCGTTGGGAACCG
GAGCTGAATGAAGCCATACCAAACGACGAGCGTGACACCACGATGCCTGTAGCAATGGCAACAACGTTGC
GCAAACTATTAACTGGCGAACTACTTACTCTAGCTTCCCGGCAACAATTAATAGACTGGATGGAGGCGGA
TAAAGTTGCAGGACCACTTCTGCGCTCGGCCCTTCCGGCTGGCTGGTTTATTGCTGATAAATCTGGAGCC
GGTGAGCGTGGGTCTCGCGGTATCATTGCAGCACTGGGGCCAGATGGTAAGCCCTCCCGTATCGTAGTTA
TCTACACGACGGGGAGTCAGGCAACTATGGATGAACGAAATAGACAGATCGCTGAGATAGGTGCCTCACT
GATTAAGCATTGGTAACTGTCAGACCAAGTTTACTCATATATACTTTAGATTGATTTAAAACTTCATTTT
TAATTTAAAAGGATCTAGGTGAAGATCCTTTTTGATAATCTCATGACCAAAATCCCTTAACGTGAGTTTT
CGTTCCACTGAGCGTCAGACCCCGTAGAAAAGATCAAAGGATCTTCTTGAGATCCTTTTTTTCTGCGCGT
AATCTGCTGCTTGCAAACAAAAAAACCACCGCTACCAGCGGTGGTTTGTTTGCCGGATCAAGAGCTACCA
ACTCTTTTTCCGAAGGTAACTGGCTTCAGCAGAGCGCAGATACCAAATACTGTTCTTCTAGTGTAGCCGT
AGTTAGGCCACCACTTCAAGAACTCTGTAGCACCGCCTACATACCTCGCTCTGCTAATCCTGTTACCAGT
GGCTGCTGCCAGTGGCGATAAGTCGTGTCTTACCGGGTTGGACTCAAGACGATAGTTACCGGATAAGGCG
CAGCGGTCGGGCTGAACGGGGGGTTCGTGCACACAGCCCAGCTTGGAGCGAACGACCTACACCGAACTGA
GATACCTACAGCGTGAGCTATGAGAAAGCGCCACGCTTCCCGAAGGGAGAAAGGCGGACAGGTATCCGGT
AAGCGGCAGGGTCGGAACAGGAGAGCGCACGAGGGAGCTTCCAGGGGGAAACGCCTGGTATCTTTATAGT
CCTGTCGGGTTTCGCCACCTCTGACTTGAGCGTCGATTTTTGTGATGCTCGTCAGGGGGGCGGAGCCTAT
GGAAAAACGCCAGCAACGCGGCCTTTTTACGGTTCCTGGCCTTTTGCTGGCCTTTTGCTCACATGTTACC
GTCGACGATGTAGGTCACGGTCTCGAAGCCGCGGTGCGGGTGCCAGGGCGTGCCCTTGGGCTCCCCGGGC
GCGTACTCCACCTCACCCATCTGGTCCATCATGATGAACGGGTCGAGGTGGCGGTAGTTGATCCCGGCGA
ACGCGCGGCGCACCGGGAAGCCCTCGCCCTCGAAACCGCTGGGCGCGGTGGTCACGGTGAGCACGGGACG
TGCGACGGCGTCGGCGGGTGCGGATACGCGGGGCAGCGTCAGCGGGTTCTCGACGGTCACGGCGGGCATG
TCGACAAGCCGAACATATGGGCGCGCCTAGTATGTATGTAAGTTAATAAAACCCATTTTTGCGGAAAGTA
GATAAAAAAAACATTTTTTTTTTTTACTGCACTGGATATCATTGAACTTATCTGATCAGTTTTAAATTTA
CTTCGATCCAAGGGTATTTGATGTACCAGGTTCTTTCGATTACCTCTCACTCAAAATGACATTCCACTCA
AAGTCAGCGCTGTTTGCCTCCTTCTCTGTCCACAGAAATATCGCCGTCTCTTTCGCCGCTGCGTCCGCTA
TCTCTTTCGCCACCGTTTGTAGCGTTACGTAGCGTCAATGTCCGCCTTCAGTTGCATTTTGTCAGCGGTT
TCGTGACGAAGCTCCAAGCGGTTTACGCCATCAATTAAACACAAAGTGCTGTGCCAAAACTCCTCTCGCT
TCTTATTTTTGTTTGTTTTTTGAGTGATTGGGGTGGTGATTGGTTTTGGGTGGGTAAGCAGGGGAAAGTG
TGAAAAATCCCGGCAATGGGCCAAGAGGATCAGGAGCTATTAATTCGCGGAGGCAGCAAACACCCATCTG
CCGAGCATCTGAACAATGTGAGTAGTACATGTGCATACATCTTAAGTTCACTTGATCTATAGGAACTGCG
ATTGCAACATCAAATTGTCTGCGGCGTGAGAACTGCGACCCACAAAAATCCCAAACCGCAATTGCACAAA
CAAATAGTGACACGAAACAGATTATTCTGGTAGCTGTTCTCGCTATATAAGACAATTTTTGAGATCATAT
CATGATCAAGACATCTAAAGGCATTCATTTTCGACTATATTCTTTTTTACAAAAAATATAACAACCAGAT
ATTTTAAGCTGATCCTAGATGCACAAAAAATAAATAAAAGTATAAACCTACTTCGTAGGATACTTCGGGG
TACTTTTTGTTCGGGGTTAGATGAGCATAACGCTTGTAGTTGATATTTGAGATCCCCTATCATTGCAGGG
TGACAGCGGAGCGGCTTCGCAGAGCTGCATTAACCAGGGCTTCGGGCAGGCCAAAAACTACGGCACGCTC
CGGCCACCCAGTCCGCCGGAGGACTCCGGTTCAGGGAGCGGCCAACTAGCCGAGAACCTCACCTATGCCT
GGCACAATATGGACATCTTTGGGGCGGTCAATCAGCCGGGCTCCGGATGGCGGCAGCTGGTCAACCGGAC
ACGCGGACTATTCTGCAACGAGCGACACATACCGGCGCCCAGGAAACATTTGCTCAAGAACGGTGAGTTT
CTATTCGCAGTCGGCTGATCTGTGTGAAATCTTAATAAAGGGTCCAATTACCAATTTGAAACTCAGTTTG
CGGCGTGGCCTATCCGGGCGAACTTTTGGCCGTGATGGGCAGTTCCGGTGCCGGAAAGACGACCCTGCTG
AATGCCCTTGCCTTTCGATCGCCGCAGGGCATCCAAGTATCGCCATCCGGGATGCGACTGCTCAATGGCC
AACCTGTGGACGCCAAGGAGATGCAGGCCAGGTGCGCCTATGTCCAGCAGGATGACCTCTTTATCGGCTC
CCTAACGGCCAGGGAACACCTGATTTTCCAAGCCATGGTGCGGATGCCACGACATCTGACCTATCGGCAG
CGAGTGGCCCGCGTGGATCAGGTGATCCAGGAGCTTTCGCTCAGCAAATGTCAGCACACGATCATCGGTG
TGCCCGGCAGGGTGAAAGGTCTGTCCGGCGGAGAAAGGAAGCGTCTGGCATTCGCCTCCGAGGCTCTAAC
CGATCCGCCGCTTCTGATCTGCGATGAGCCCACCTCCGGACTGGACTCCTTTACCGCCCACAGCGTCGTC
CAGGTGCTGAAGAAGCTGTCGCAGAAGGGCAAGACCGTCATCCTGACCATTCATCAGCCGTCTTCCGAGC
TGTTTGAGCTCTTTGACAAGATCCTTCTGATGGCCGAGGGCAGGGTAGCTTTCTTGGGCACTCCCAGCGA
AGCCGTCGACTTCTTTTCCTAGTGAGTTCGATGTGTTTATTAAGGGTATCTAGTATTACATAACATCTCA
ACTCCTATCCAGCGTGGGTGCCCAGTGTCCTACCAACTACAATCCGGCGGACTTTTACGTACAGGTGTTG
GCCGTTGTGCCCGGACGGGAGATCGAGTCCCGTGATCGGATCGCCAAGATATGCGACAATTTTGCCATTA
GCAAAGTAGCCCGGGATATGGAGCAGTTGTTGGCCACCAAAAATCTGGAGAAGCCACTGGAGCAGCCGGA
GAATGGGTACACCTACAAGGCCACCTGGTTCATGCAGTTCCGGGCGGTCCTGTGGCGATCCTGGCTGTCG
GTGCTCAAGGAACCACTCCTCGTAAAAGTGCGACTTATTCAGACAACGGTGAGTGGTTCCAGTGGAAACA
AATGATATAACGCTTACAATTCTTGGAAACAAATTCGCTAGATTTTAGATAGAATTGCCTGATTCCACAC
CCTTCTTAGTTTTTTTCAATGAGATGTATAGTTTATAGTTTTGCAGAAGATAAATAAATTTCATTTAACT
CGCGAATATTAATGAGATGCGAGTAACATTTTAATTTGCAGATGGTTGCCATCTTGATTGGCCTCATCTT
TTTGGGCCAACAACTCACGCAAGTGGGTGTGATGAATATCAACGGAGCCATCTTCCTCTTCCTGACCAAC
ATGACCTTTCAAAACGTCTTTGCCACGATAAATGTAAGTCATGTTTAGAATACATTTGCATTTCAATAAT
TTACTAACTTTCTAATGAATCGATTCGATTTAGGTGTTCACCTCAGAGCTGCCAGTTTTTATGAGGGAGG
CCCGAAGTCGACTTTATCGCTGTGACACATACTTTCTGGGCAAAACGATTGCCGAATTGCCGCTTTTTCT
CACAGTGCCACTGGTCTTCACGGCGATTGCCTATCCGATGATCGGACTGCGGGCCGGAGTGCTGCACTTC
TTCAACTGCCTGGCGCTGGTCACTCTGGTGGCCAATGTGTCAACGTCCTTCGGATATCTAATATCCTGCG
CCAGCTCCTCGACCTCGATGGCGCTGTCTGTGGGTCCGCCGGTTATCATACCATTCCTGCTCTTTGGCGG
CTTCTTCTTGAACTCGGGCTCGGTGCCAGTATACCTCAAATGGTTGTCGTACCTCTCATGGTTCCGTTAC
GCCAACGAGGGTCTGCTGATTAACCAATGGGCGGACGTGGAGCCGGGCGAAATTAGCTGCACATCGTCGA
ACACCACGTGCCCCAGTTCGGGCAAGGTCATCCTGGAGACGCTTAACTTCTCCGCCGCCGATCTGCCGCT
GGACTACGTGGGTCTGGCCATTCTCATCGTGAGCTTCCGGGTGCTCGCATATCTGGCTCTAAGACTTCGG
GCCCGACGCAAGGAGTAGCCGACATATATCCGAAATAACTGCTTGTTTTTTTTTTTTACCATTATTACCA
TCGTGTTTACTGTTTATTGCCCCCTCAAAAAGCTAATGTAATTATATTTGTGCCAATAAAAACAAGATAT
GACCTATAGAATACAAGTATTTCCCCTTCGAACATCCCCACAAGTAGACTTTGGATTTGTCTTCTAACCA
AAAGACTTACACACCTGCATACCTTACATCAAAAACTCGTTTATCGCTACATAAAACACCGGGATATATT
TTTTATATACATACTTTTCAAATCGCGCGCCCTCTTCATAATTCACCTCCACCACACCACGTTTCGTAGT
TGCTCTTTCGCTGTCTCCCACCCGCTCTCCGCAACACATTCACCTTTTGTTCGACGACCTTGGAGCGACT
GTCGTTAGTTCCGCGCGATTCGGTTCGCTCAAATGGTTCCGAGTGGTTCATTTCGTCTCAATAGAAATTA
GTAATAAATATTTGTATGTACAATTTATTTGCTCCAATATATTTGTATATATTTCCCTCACAGCTATATT
TATTCTAATTTAATATTATGACTTTTTAAGGTAATTTTTTGTGACCTGTTCGGAGTGATTAGCGTTACAA
TTTGAACTGAAAGTGACATCCAGTGTTTGTTCCTTGTGTAGATGCATCTCAAAAAAATGGTGGGCATAAT
AGTGTTGTTTATATATATCAAAAATAACAACTATAATAATAAGAATACATTTAATTTAGAAAATGCTTGG
ATTTCACTGGAACTAGGGCGCGCCTCCGGAACATAATGGTGCAGGGCGCTGACTTCCGCGTTTCCAGACT
TTACGAAACACGGAAACCGAAGACCATTCATGTTGTTGCTCAGGTCGCAGACGTTTTGCAGCAGCAGTCG
CTTCACGTTCGCTCGCGTATCGGTGATTCATTCTGCTAACCAGTAAGGCAACCCCGCCAGCCTAGCCGGG
TCCTCAACGACAGGAGCACGATCATGCGCACCCGTGGCCAGGGCCGCAAGCTTGCATGCCTGCAGGTCGG
AGTACTGTCCTCCGAGCGGAGTACTGTCCTCCGAGCGGAGTACTGTCCTCCGAGCGGAGTACTGTCCTCC
GAGCGGAGTACTGTCCTCCGAGCGGAGACTCTAGCCCTAGGGCATGCCTGCAGGTCGGAGTACTGTCCTC
CGAGCGGAGTACTGTCCTCCGAGCGGAGTACTGTCCTCCGAGCGGAGTACTGTCCTCCGAGCGGAGTACT
GTCCTCCGAGCGGAGACTCTAGCGCTAGCGACGTCGAGCGCCGGAGTATAAATAGAGGCGCTTCGTCTAC
GGAGCGACAATATTCAAACAAGCAAAGTGAACACGTCGCTAAGCGAAAGCTAAGCAAATAAACAAGCGCA
GCTGAACAAGCTAAACAATCTGCAGTAAAGTGCAAGTTAAAGTGAATCAATTAAAAGTAACCAGCAACCA
AGTAAATCAACTGCAACTACTGAAATCTGCCAAGAAGTAATTATTGAATACAAGAAGAGAACTCTGAATA
ATTACAAATTATATAACAAAATGGGCAACAAATGCTGCAGCAAGCGACAGGATCAGGAACTGGCACTGGC
CTATCCCACTGGGGGCTACAAGAAATCCGACTACACCTTTGGCCAGACGCACATCAACAGCAGCGGCGGC
GGCAACATGGGCGGCGTTCTTGGCCAGAAGCATAACAACGGTGGCTCGCTGGACTCGCGCTACACGCCCG
ATCCCAATCATCGGGGTCCGTTGAAAATCGGCGGAAAGGGCGGCGTTGACATCATCAGACCACGCGTGGT
TTGTCTGGTCAACCACCGCGGTCTCAGTGGTGTACGGTACAAACCCAGTTACCCATACGATGTTCCTGAC
TATGCGGGCTATCCCTATGACGTCCCGGACTATGCAGGATCCTATCCATATGACGTTCCAGATTACGCTT
AAGAATTCGATATCAAGCTTATCGATACCGTCGACCTCGAGGGTACCTCTAGAGGATCTTTGTGAAGGAA
CCTTACTTCTGTGGTGTGACATAATTGGACAAACTACCTACAGAGATTTAAAGCTCTAAGGTAAATATAA
AATTTTTAAGTGTATAATGTGTTAAACTACTGATTCTAATTGTTTGTGTATTTTAGATTCCAACCTATGG
AACTGATGAATGGGAGCAGTGGTGGAATGCCTTTAATGAGGAAAACCTGTTTTGCTCAGAAGAAATGCCA
TCTAGTGATGATGAGGCTACTGCTGACTCTCAACATTCTACTCCTCCAAAAAAGAAGAGAAAGGTAGAAG
ACCCCAAGGACTTTCCTTCAGAATTGCTAAGTTTTTTGAGTCATGCTGTGTTTAGTAATAGAACTCTTGC
TTGCTTTGCTATTTACACCACAAAGGAAAAAGCTGCACTGCTATACAAGAAAATTATGGAAAAATATTTG
ATGTATAGTGCCTTGACTAGAGATCATAATCAGCCATACCACATTTGTAGAGGTTTTACTTGCTTTAAAA
AACCTCCCACACCTCCCCCTGAACCTGAAACATAAAATGAATGCAATTGTTGTTGTTAACTTGTTTATTG
CAGCTTATAATGGTTACAAATAAAGCAATAGCATCACAAATTTCACAAATAAAGCATTTTTTTCACTGCA
TTCTAGTTGTGGTTTGTCCAAACTCATCAATGTATCTTATCATGTCTGGATCCGGCTTGTCGACGACGGC
GGTCTCCGTCGTCAGGATCATCTTATGGACAAAGACTGCGAAATGAAGCGCACCACCCTGGATAGCCCTC
TGGGCAAGCTGGAACTGTCTGGGTGCGAACAGGGCCTGCACCGTATCATCTTCCTGGGCAAAGGAACATC
TGCCGCCGACGCCGTGGAAGTGCCTGCCCCAGCCGCCGTGCTGGGCGGACCAGAGCCACTGATGCAGGCC
ACCGCCTGGCTCAACGCCTACTTTCACCAGCCTGAGGCCATCGAGGAGTTCCCTGTGCCAGCCCTGCACC
ACCCAGTGTTCCAGCAGGAGAGCTTTACCCGCCAGGTGCTGTGGAAACTGCTGAAAGTGGTGAAGTTCGG
AGAGGTCATCAGCTACAGCCACCTCGCTGCCCTCGCTGGCAATCCAGCTGCTACAGCCGCCGTTAAAACC
GCCCTGAGCGGAAATCCCGTGCCCATTCTGATCCCCTGCCACCGGGTGGTGCAGGGCGACCTGGACGTGG
GAGGCTACGAGGGCGGGCTCGCCGTGAAAGAGTGGCTGCTGGCCCACGAGGGCCACAGACTGGGCAAGCC
TGGGCTGGGTAGCGTAAGCGGTAGTACAATGGACAAAGACTGCGAAATGAAGCGCACCACCCTGGATAGC
CCTCTGGGCAAGCTGGAACTGTCTGGGTGCGAACAGGGCCTGCACCGTATCATCTTCCTGGGCAAAGGAA
CATCTGCCGCCGACGCCGTGGAAGTGCCTGCCCCAGCCGCCGTGCTGGGCGGACCAGAGCCACTGATGCA
GGCCACCGCCTGGCTCAACGCCTACTTTCACCAGCCTGAGGCCATCGAGGAGTTCCCTGTGCCAGCCCTG
CACCACCCAGTGTTCCAGCAGGAGAGCTTTACCCGCCAGGTGCTGTGGAAACTGCTGAAAGTGGTGAAGT
TCGGAGAGGTCATCAGCTACAGCCACCTCGCTGCCCTCGCCGGCAATCCAGCTGCTACAGCCGCCGTTAA
AACCGCCCTGAGCGGAAATCCCGTGCCCATTCTGATCCCCTGCCACCGGGTGGTGCAGGGCGACCTGGAC
GTGGGAGGCTACGAGGGCGGGCTCGCCGTGAAAGAGTGGCTGCTGGCCCACGAGGGCCACAGACTGGGCA
AGCCTGGGCTGGGTGTAAGCGGTAGCAGTACCATGGACAAAGACTGCGAAATGAAGCGCACCACCCTGGA
TAGCCCTCTGGGCAAGCTGGAACTGTCTGGGTGCGAACAGGGCCTGCACCGTATCATCTTCCTGGGCAAA
GGAACATCTGCCGCCGACGCCGTGGAAGTGCCTGCCCCAGCCGCCGTGCTGGGCGGACCAGAGCCACTGA
TGCAGGCCACCGCCTGGCTCAACGCCTACTTTCACCAGCCTGAGGCCATCGAGGAGTTCCCTGTGCCAGC
CCTGCACCACCCAGTGTTCCAGCAGGAGAGCTTTACCCGCCAGGTGCTGTGGAAACTGCTGAAAGTGGTG
AAGTTCGGAGAGGTCATCAGCTACAGCCACCTCGCTGCCCTCGCCGGCAATCCAGCTGCTACAGCCGCCG
TTAAAACCGCCCTGAGCGGAAATCCCGTGCCCATTCTGATCCCCTGCCACCGGGTGGTGCAGGGCGACCT
GGACGTGGGAGGCTACGAGGGCGGGCTCGCCGTGAAAGAGTGGCTGCTGGCCCACGAGGGCCACAGACTG
GGCAAGCCTGGGCTGGGTTCGGTTGGTAGTAGTAGCACGATGGACAAAGACTGCGAAATGAAGCGCACCA
CCCTGGATAGCCCTCTGGGCAAGCTGGAACTGTCTGGGTGCGAACAGGGCCTGCACCGTATCATCTTCCT
GGGCAAAGGAACATCTGCCGCCGACGCCGTGGAAGTGCCTGCCCCAGCCGCCGTGCTGGGCGGACCAGAG
CCACTGATGCAGGCCACCGCCTGGCTCAACGCCTACTTTCACCAGCCTGAGGCCATCGAGGAGTTCCCTG
TGCCAGCCCTGCACCACCCAGTGTTCCAGCAGGAGAGCTTTACCCGCCAGGTGCTGTGGAAACTGCTGAA
AGTGGTGAAGTTCGGAGAGGTCATCAGCTACAGCCACCTCGCTGCCCTCGCCGGCAATCCAGCTGCTACA
GCCGCCGTTAAAACCGCCCTGAGCGGAAATCCCGTGCCCATTCTGATCCCCTGCCACCGGGTGGTGCAGG
GCGACCTGGACGTGGGAGGCTACGAGGGCGGGCTCGCCGTGAAAGAGTGGCTGCTGGCCCACGAGGGCCA
CAGACTGGGCAAGCCTGGGCTGGGTTAGTGACTCGAGACTAGTTAATCTAGAATGAATCGTTTTTAAAAT
AACAAATCAATTGTTTTATAATATTCGTACGATTCTTTGATTATGTAATAAAATGTGATCATTAGGAAGA
TTACGAAAAATATAAAAAATATGAGTTCTGTGTGTATAACAAATGCTGTAAACGCCACAATTGTGTTTGT
TGCAAATAAACCCATGATTATTTGATTAAAATTGTTGTTTTCTTTGTTCATAGACAATAGTGTGTTTTGC
CTAAACGTGTACTGCATAAACTCCATGCGAGTGTATAGCGAGCTAGTGGCTAACGCTTGCCCCACCAAAG
TAGATTCGTCAAAATCCTCAATTTCATCACCCTCCTCCAAGTTTAACATTTGGCCGTCGGAATTAACTTC
TAAAGATGCCACATAATCTAATAAATGAAATAGAGATTCAAACGTGGCGTCATCGTCCGTTTCGACCATT
TCCGAAAAGAACTCGGGCATAAACTCTATGATTTCTCTGGACGTGGTGTTGTCGAAACTCTCAAAGTACG
CAGTCAGGAACGTGCGCGACATGTCGTCGGGAAACTCGCGCGGAAACATGTTGTTGTAACCGAACGGGTC
CCATAGCGCCAAAACCAAATCTGCCAGCGTCAATAGAATGAGCACGATGCCGACAATGGAGCTGGCTTGG
ATAGCGATTCGAGTTAACGGTTAATGTCATGATAATAATGGTTTCTTA
Features (pLannotate 1.2.2; 24 found; start..end, strand, type, name):
     31..135     +  promoter       AmpR promoter: bla
    136..996     +  CDS            AmpR: β-lactamase; bla; confers resistance to ampicillin, carbenicillin, and related antibiotics
   1167..1755    +  rep_origin     ori: high-copy-number ColE1/pMB1/pBR322/pUC origin of replication
   1842..1911    +  protein_bind   attB: attB site for the φC31 integrase (Groth et al., 2000) phage φC31 integrase
   2127..6246    +  gene           mini-white: white; This modified version of the white gene lacks part of the first intron.
   6251..6406    +  CDS            YPB1_ECOLX (fragment): Protein predicted: Swiss-Prot protein existence level 4. From Escherichia coli.
   6488..6509    -  misc_feature   MCS (fragment): pUC18/19 multiple cloning site
   6508..6602    +  protein_bind   5X UAS: five tandem copies of the "ScaI site" 17-mer CGGAGTACTGTCCTCCG, an upstream activating sequence (UAS) that efficiently binds yeast Gal4 (Webster et al., 1988; Pfeiffer et al., 2010) GAL4
   6636..6730    +  protein_bind   5X UAS: five tandem copies of the "ScaI site" 17-mer CGGAGTACTGTCCTCCG, an upstream activating sequence (UAS) that efficiently binds yeast Gal4 (Webster et al., 1988; Pfeiffer et al., 2010) GAL4
   6761..6996    +  promoter       hsp70 promoter: Drosophila melanogaster hsp70Bb promoter
   7021..7275    +  CDS            Src64B (fragment): SRC64_DROME - Also known as Src1. Experimental evidence at protein level: Swiss-Prot protein existence level 1. May play a role in the development of neural tissue and smooth muscle. From Drosophila melanogaster (Fruit fly).
   7330..7419    +  CDS            3xHA: three tandem HA epitope tags
   7423..7463    +  misc_feature   MCS (fragment): pBluescript multiple cloning site
   7475..7549    +  CDS            small t antigen (fragment): SV40 (simian virus 40) small t antigen
   7551..7616    +  intron         small t intron: SV40 (simian virus 40) small t antigen intron
   7746..7766    +  CDS            SV40 NLS: nuclear localization signal of SV40 (simian virus 40) large T antigen
   7773..7907    +  CDS            LT_POVHA (fragment): Protein inferred from homology: Swiss-Prot protein existence level 3. Isoform large T antigen is a key early protein essential for both driving viral replication and inducing cellular transformation. Plays a role in viral genome replication by driving entry of quiescent cells into the cell cycle and by autoregulating the synthesis of viral early mRNA. Displays highly oncogenic activities by corrupting the host cellular checkpoint mechanisms that guard cell division and the transcription, replication, and repair of DNA. Participates in the modulation of cellular gene expression preceeding viral
   7932..8015    +  CDS            large T antigen (fragment): large T antigen from SV40 (simian virus 40)
   8038..8172    +  polyA_signal   SV40 poly(A) signal: SV40 polyadenylation signal
   8215..8760    +  CDS            SNAP-tag®: human O6-alkylguanine-DNA-alkyltransferase variant that forms covalent bonds with benzylguanine derivatives fast-reacting variant, optimized for mammalian expression
   8779..9324    +  CDS            SNAP-tag®: human O6-alkylguanine-DNA-alkyltransferase variant that forms covalent bonds with benzylguanine derivatives fast-reacting variant, optimized for mammalian expression
   9343..9888    +  CDS            SNAP-tag®: human O6-alkylguanine-DNA-alkyltransferase variant that forms covalent bonds with benzylguanine derivatives fast-reacting variant, optimized for mammalian expression
   9910..10455   +  CDS            SNAP-tag®: human O6-alkylguanine-DNA-alkyltransferase variant that forms covalent bonds with benzylguanine derivatives fast-reacting variant, optimized for mammalian expression
  10497..11147   -  CDS            P74 (fragment): PIF0_NPVAC - Experimental evidence at protein level: Swiss-Prot protein existence level 1. Plays an essential role for oral infectivity of occlusion- derived virus (ODV) and functions also in host midgut attachment and fusion by binding to a specific host receptor. From Autographa californica nuclear polyhedrosis virus (AcMNPV).
