[The description below was written by a language model from this plasmid's Addgene catalogue record and pLannotate feature annotations shown in this document.]
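Description:
UAS->Bxb1.STOP>myr::4xSNAPf is an 11.2 kb Drosophila transgenesis plasmid built on the pJFRC81 backbone and intended for making fly lines that carry a recombinase-gated chemical-tagging reporter. It is propagated in E. coli through a high-copy ColE1/pUC-type origin and selected with ampicillin via the bla gene. For germline transformation it carries a φC31 attB site, allowing site-specific integration into attP landing sites, and the mini-white gene as an eye-colour marker for identifying transformants.

The expression unit begins with two blocks of 5X UAS (ten Gal4 binding sites in total) upstream of the Drosophila hsp70 basal promoter, so transcription depends on a Gal4 driver. Immediately downstream is a fragment of Src64B, which corresponds to the myristoylation signal named in the construct, followed by a 3xHA tag and SV40-derived sequences (small t intron, large T fragments and the SV40 poly(A) signal). By position and by the construct name, this region acts as the transcriptional STOP cassette. The Bxb1 recombination sites implied by the name are not annotated in the feature table. After the stop come four tandem copies of the fast-reacting SNAP-tag (SNAPf). A baculovirus P74-homologous fragment sits at the 3' end; in the pJFRC81 family this AcMNPV-derived region probably serves as the p10 terminator, though the record does not label it as such.

The apparent logic is that Bxb1 integrase excises the stop cassette, so membrane-targeted 4xSNAPf is produced only in cells that have both Gal4 activity and Bxb1 expression. The SNAP domains bind benzylguanine-coupled fluorophores covalently, and the four copies presumably increase signal, supporting rapid, sensitive, intersectional or sparse labelling of cells such as neurons.
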