Addgene plasmid #87639: UAS->Bxb1.STOP>myr::4xSNAPf
Purpose: For creating drosophila transgenics expressing UAS->Bxb1.STOP>myr::4xSNAPf
Depositing lab: Gregory Jefferis. Depositing organization: MRC Laboratory of Molecular Biology. Publication: Second-Generation Drosophila Chemical Tags: Sensitivity, Versatility, and Speed. Sutcliffe B, Ng J, Auer TO, Pasche M, Benton R, Jefferis GS, Cachero S. Genetics. 2017 Apr;205(4):1399-1408. doi: 10.1534/genetics.116.199281. Epub 2017 Feb 16. PubMed 28209589.
Backbone
  Vector backbone: pJFRC81
  Vector type: Insect Expression
Growth in bacteria
  Bacterial resistance: Ampicillin, 100 μg/mL
  Growth temperature: 37°C
  Growth strain: DH5alpha
  Copy number: High Copy
Gene/Insert
  Gene/Insert name: myr::4xSNAPf
  Species: Synthetic
  Cloning method: Gibson Cloning
Terms and licenses: Academic/Nonprofit Terms; Industry Terms: Not Available to Industry
Depositor comments: GenBank accession number: KY511548
How to cite: UAS->Bxb1.STOP>myr::4xSNAPf was a gift from Gregory Jefferis (Addgene plasmid # 87639 ; http://n2t.net/addgene:87639 ; RRID:Addgene_87639)
