>Addgene plasmid #87639 | UAS->Bxb1.STOP>myr::4xSNAPf | addgene partial sequence | sequence record 174519 | Addgene Partial NGS Result
AGTGACTCGAGACTAGTTAATCTAGAATGAATCGTTTTTAAAATAACAAATCAATTGTTTTATAATATTC
GTACGATTCTTTGATTATGTAATAAAATGTGATCATTAGGAAGATTACGAAAAATATAAAAAATATGAGT
TCTGTGTGTATAACAAATGCTGTAAACGCCACAATTGTGTTTGTTGCAAATAAACCCATGATTATTTGAT
TAAAATTGTTGTTTTCTTTGTTCATAGACAATAGTGTGTTTTGCCTAAACGTGTACTGCATAAACTCCAT
GCGAGTGTATAGCGAGCTAGTGGCTAACGCTTGCCCCACCAAAGTAGATTCGTCAAAATCCTCAATTTCA
TCACCCTCCTCCAAGTTTAACATTTGGCCGTCGGAATTAACTTCTAAAGATGCCACATAATCTAATAAAT
GAAATAGAGATTCAAACGTGGCGTCATCGTCCGTTTCGACCATTTCCGAAAAGAACTCGGGCATAAACTC
TATGATTTCTCTGGACGTGGTGTTGTCGAAACTCTCAAAGTACGCAGTCAGGAACGTGCGCGACATGTCG
TCGGGAAACTCGCGCGGAAACATGTTGTTGTAACCGAACGGGTCCCATAGCGCCAAAACCAAATCTGCCA
GCGTCAATAGAATGAGCACGATGCCGACAATGGAGCTGGCTTGGATAGCGATTCGAGTTAACGGTTAATG
TCATGATAATAATGGTTTCTTAGACTCAGGTGGCACTTTTCGGGGAAATGTGCGCGGAACCCCTATTTGT
TTATTTTTCTAAATACATTCAAATATGTATCCGCTCATGAGACAATAACCCTGATAAATGCTTCAATAAT
ATTGAAAAAGGAAGAGTATGAGTATTCAACATTTCCGTGTCGCCCTTATTCCCTTTTTTGCGGCATTTTG
CCTTCCTGTTTTTGCTCACCCAGAAACGCTGGTGAAAGTAAAAGATGCTGAAGATCAGTTGGGTGCACGA
GTGGGTTACATCGAACTGGATCTCAACAGCGGTAAGATCCTTGAGAGTTTTCGCCCCGAAGAACGTTTTC
CAATGATGAGCACTTTTAAAGTTCTGCTATGTGGCGCGGTATTATCCCGTATTGACGCCGGGCAAGAGCA
ACTCGGTCGCCGCATACACTATTCTCAGAATGACTTGGTTGAGTACTCACCAGTCACAGAAAAGCATCTT
ACGGATGGCATGACAGTAAGAGAATTATGCAGTGCTGCCATAACCATGAGTGATAACACTGCGGCCAACT
TACTTCTGACAACGATCGGAGGACCGAAGGAGCTAACCGCTTTTTTGCACAACATGGGGGATCATGTAAC
TCGCCTTGATCGTTGGGAACCGGAGCTGAATGAAGCCATACCAAACGACGAGCGTGACACCACGATGCCT
GTAGCAATGGCAACAACGTTGCGCAAACTATTAACTGGCGAACTACTTACTCTAGCTTCCCGGCAACAAT
TAATAGACTGGATGGAGGCGGATAAAGTTGCAGGACCACTTCTGCGCTCGGCCCTTCCGGCTGGCTGGTT
TATTGCTGATAAATCTGGAGCCGGTGAGCGTGGGTCTCGCGGTATCATTGCAGCACTGGGGCCAGATGGT
AAGCCCTCCCGTATCGTAGTTATCTACACGACGGGGAGTCAGGCAACTATGGATGAACGAAATAGACAGA
TCGCTGAGATAGGTGCCTCACTGATTAAGCATTGGTAACTGTCAGACCAAGTTTACTCATATATACTTTA
GATTGATTTAAAACTTCATTTTTAATTTAAAAGGATCTAGGTGAAGATCCTTTTTGATAATCTCATGACC
AAAATCCCTTAACGTGAGTTTTCGTTCCACTGAGCGTCAGACCCCGTAGAAAAGATCAAAGGATCTTCTT
GAGATCCTTTTTTTCTGCGCGTAATCTGCTGCTTGCAAACAAAAAAACCACCGCTACCAGCGGTGGTTTG
TTTGCCGGATCAAGAGCTACCAACTCTTTTTCCGAAGGTAACTGGCTTCAGCAGAGCGCAGATACCAAAT
ACTGTTCTTCTAGTGTAGCCGTAGTTAGGCCACCACTTCAAGAACTCTGTAGCACCGCCTACATACCTCG
CTCTGCTAATCCTGTTACCAGTGGCTGCTGCCAGTGGCGATAAGTCGTGTCTTACCGGGTTGGACTCAAG
ACGATAGTTACCGGATAAGGCGCAGCGGTCGGGCTGAACGGGGGGTTCGTGCACACAGCCCAGCTTGGAG
CGAACGACCTACACCGAACTGAGATACCTACAGCGTGAGCTATGAGAAAGCGCCACGCTTCCCGAAGGGA
GAAAGGCGGACAGGTATCCGGTAAGCGGCAGGGTCGGAACAGGAGAGCGCACGAGGGAGCTTCCAGGGGG
AAACGCCTGGTATCTTTATAGTCCTGTCGGGTTTCGCCACCTCTGACTTGAGCGTCGATTTTTGTGATGC
TCGTCAGGGGGGCGGAGCCTATGGAAAAACGCCAGCAACGCGGCCTTTTTACGGTTCCTGGCCTTTTGCT
GGCCTTTTGCTCACATGTTACCGTCGACGATGTAGGTCACGGTCTCGAAGCCGCGGTGCGGGTGCCAGGG
CGTGCCCTTGGGCTCCCCGGGCGCGTACTCCACCTCACCCATCTGGTCCATCATGATGAACGGGTCGAGG
TGGCGGTAGTTGATCCCGGCGAACGCGCGGCGCACCGGGAAGCCCTCGCCCTCGAAACCGCTGGGCGCGG
TGGTCACGGTGAGCACGGGACGTGCGACGGCGTCGGCGGGTGCGGATACGCGGGGCAGCGTCAGCGGGTT
CTCGACGGTCACGGCGGGCATGTCGACAAGCCGAACATATGGGCGCGCCTAGTATGTATGTAAGTTAATA
AAACCCATTTTTGCGGAAAGTAGATAAAAAAAACATTTTTTTTTTTTACTGCACTGGATATCATTGAACT
TATCTGATCAGTTTTAAATTTACTTCGATCCAAGGGTATTTGATGTACCAGGTTCTTTCGATTACCTCTC
ACTCAAAATGACATTCCACTCAAAGTCAGCGCTGTTTGCCTCCTTCTCTGTCCACAGAAATATCGCCGTC
TCTTTCGCCGCTGCGTCCGCTATCTCTTTCGCCACCGTTTGTAGCGTTACGTAGCGTCAATGTCCGCCTT
CAGTTGCATTTTGTCAGCGGTTTCGTGACGAAGCTCCAAGCGGTTTACGCCATCAATTAAACACAAAGTG
CTGTGCCAAAACTCCTCTCGCTTCTTATTTTTGTTTGTTTTTTGAGTGATTGGGGTGGTGATTGGTTTTG
GGTGGGTAAGCAGGGGAAAGTGTGAAAAATCCCGGCAATGGGCCAAGAGGATCAGGAGCTATTAATTCGC
GGAGGCAGCAAACACCCATCTGCCGAGCATCTGAACAATGTGAGTAGTACATGTGCATACATCTTAAGTT
CACTTGATCTATAGGAACTGCGATTGCAACATCAAATTGTCTGCGGCGTGAGAACTGCGACCCACAAAAA
TCCCAAACCGCAATTGCACAAACAAATAGTGACACGAAACAGATTATTCTGGTAGCTGTTCTCGCTATAT
AAGACAATTTTTGAGATCATATCATGATCAAGACATCTAAAGGCATTCATTTTCGACTATATTCTTTTTT
ACAAAAAATATAACAACCAGATATTTTAAGCTGATCCTAGATGCACAAAAAATAAATAAAAGTATAAACC
TACTTCGTAGGATACTTCGGGGTACTTTTTGTTCGGGGTTAGATGAGCATAACGCTTGTAGTTGATATTT
GAGATCCCCTATCATTGCAGGGTGACAGCGGAGCGGCTTCGCAGAGCTGCATTAACCAGGGCTTCGGGCA
GGCCAAAAACTACGGCACGCTCCGGCCACCCAGTCCGCCGGAGGACTCCGGTTCAGGGAGCGGCCAACTA
GCCGAGAACCTCACCTATGCCTGGCACAATATGGACATCTTTGGGGCGGTCAATCAGCCGGGCTCCGGAT
GGCGGCAGCTGGTCAACCGGACACGCGGACTATTCTGCAACGAGCGACACATACCGGCGCCCAGGAAACA
TTTGCTCAAGAACGGTGAGTTTCTATTCGCAGTCGGCTGATCTGTGTGAAATCTTAATAAAGGGTCCAAT
TACCAATTTGAAACTCAGTTTGCGGCGTGGCCTATCCGGGCGAACTTTTGGCCGTGATGGGCAGTTCCGG
TGCCGGAAAGACGACCCTGCTGAATGCCCTTGCCTTTCGATCGCCGCAGGGCATCCAAGTATCGCCATCC
GGGATGCGACTGCTCAATGGCCAACCTGTGGACGCCAAGGAGATGCAGGCCAGGTGCGCCTATGTCCAGC
AGGATGACCTCTTTATCGGCTCCCTAACGGCCAGGGAACACCTGATTTTCCAAGCCATGGTGCGGATGCC
ACGACATCTGACCTATCGGCAGCGAGTGGCCCGCGTGGATCAGGTGATCCAGGAGCTTTCGCTCAGCAAA
TGTCAGCACACGATCATCGGTGTGCCCGGCAGGGTGAAAGGTCTGTCCGGCGGAGAAAGGAAGCGTCTGG
CATTCGCCTCCGAGGCTCTAACCGATCCGCCGCTTCTGATCTGCGATGAGCCCACCTCCGGACTGGACTC
CTTTACCGCCCACAGCGTCGTCCAGGTGCTGAAGAAGCTGTCGCAGAAGGGCAAGACCGTCATCCTGACC
ATTCATCAGCCGTCTTCCGAGCTGTTTGAGCTCTTTGACAAGATCCTTCTGATGGCCGAGGGCAGGGTAG
CTTTCTTGGGCACTCCCAGCGAAGCCGTCGACTTCTTTTCCTAGTGAGTTCGATGTGTTTATTAAGGGTA
TCTAGTATTACATAACATCTCAACTCCTATCCAGCGTGGGTGCCCAGTGTCCTACCAACTACAATCCGGC
GGACTTTTACGTACAGGTGTTGGCCGTTGTGCCCGGACGGGAGATCGAGTCCCGTGATCGGATCGCCAAG
ATATGCGACAATTTTGCCATTAGCAAAGTAGCCCGGGATATGGAGCAGTTGTTGGCCACCAAAAATCTGG
AGAAGCCACTGGAGCAGCCGGAGAATGGGTACACCTACAAGGCCACCTGGTTCATGCAGTTCCGGGCGGT
CCTGTGGCGATCCTGGCTGTCGGTGCTCAAGGAACCACTCCTCGTAAAAGTGCGACTTATTCAGACAACG
GTGAGTGGTTCCAGTGGAAACAAATGATATAACGCTTACAATTCTTGGAAACAAATTCGCTAGATTTTAG
ATAGAATTGCCTGATTCCACACCCTTCTTAGTTTTTTTCAATGAGATGTATAGTTTATAGTTTTGCAGAA
GATAAATAAATTTCATTTAACTCGCGAATATTAATGAGATGCGAGTAACATTTTAATTTGCAGATGGTTG
CCATCTTGATTGGCCTCATCTTTTTGGGCCAACAACTCACGCAAGTGGGTGTGATGAATATCAACGGAGC
CATCTTCCTCTTCCTGACCAACATGACCTTTCAAAACGTCTTTGCCACGATAAATGTAAGTCATGTTTAG
AATACATTTGCATTTCAATAATTTACTAACTTTCTAATGAATCGATTCGATTTAGGTGTTCACCTCAGAG
CTGCCAGTTTTTATGAGGGAGGCCCGAAGTCGACTTTATCGCTGTGACACATACTTTCTGGGCAAAACGA
TTGCCGAATTGCCGCTTTTTCTCACAGTGCCACTGGTCTTCACGGCGATTGCCTATCCGATGATCGGACT
GCGGGCCGGAGTGCTGCACTTCTTCAACTGCCTGGCGCTGGTCACTCTGGTGGCCAATGTGTCAACGTCC
TTCGGATATCTAATATCCTGCGCCAGCTCCTCGACCTCGATGGCGCTGTCTGTGGGTCCGCCGGTTATCA
TACCATTCCTGCTCTTTGGCGGCTTCTTCTTGAACTCGGGCTCGGTGCCAGTATACCTCAAATGGTTGTC
GTACCTCTCATGGTTCCGTTACGCCAACGAGGGTCTGCTGATTAACCAATGGGCGGACGTGGAGCCGGGC
GAAATTAGCTGCACATCGTCGAACACCACGTGCCCCAGTTCGGGCAAGGTCATCCTGGAGACGCTTAACT
TCTCCGCCGCCGATCTGCCGCTGGACTACGTGGGTCTGGCCATTCTCATCGTGAGCTTCCGGGTGCTCGC
ATATCTGGCTCTAAGACTTCGGGCCCGACGCAAGGAGTAGCCGACATATATCCGAAATAACTGCTTGTTT
TTTTTTTTTACCATTATTACCATCGTGTTTACTGTTTATTGCCCCCTCAAAAAGCTAATGTAATTATATT
TGTGCCAATAAAAACAAGATATGACCTATAGAATACAAGTATTTCCCCTTCGAACATCCCCACAAGTAGA
CTTTGGATTTGTCTTCTAACCAAAAGACTTACACACCTGCATACCTTACATCAAAAACTCGTTTATCGCT
ACATAAAACACCGGGATATATTTTTTATATACATACTTTTCAAATCGCGCGCCCTCTTCATAATTCACCT
CCACCACACCACGTTTCGTAGTTGCTCTTTCGCTGTCTCCCACCCGCTCTCCGCAACACATTCACCTTTT
GTTCGACGACCTTGGAGCGACTGTCGTTAGTTCCGCGCGATTCGGTTCGCTCAAATGGTTCCGAGTGGTT
CATTTCGTCTCAATAGAAATTAGTAATAAATATTTGTATGTACAATTTATTTGCTCCAATATATTTGTAT
ATATTTCCCTCACAGCTATATTTATTCTAATTTAATATTATGACTTTTTAAGGTAATTTTTTGTGACCTG
TTCGGAGTGATTAGCGTTACAATTTGAACTGAAAGTGACATCCAGTGTTTGTTCCTTGTGTAGATGCATC
TCAAAAAAATGGTGGGCATAATAGTGTTGTTTATATATATCAAAAATAACAACTATAATAATAAGAATAC
ATTTAATTTAGAAAATGCTTGGATTTCACTGGAACTAGGGCGCGCCTCCGGAACATAATGGTGCAGGGCG
CTGACTTCCGCGTTTCCAGACTTTACGAAACACGGAAACCGAAGACCATTCATGTTGTTGCTCAGGTCGC
AGACGTTTTGCAGCAGCAGTCGCTTCACGTTCGCTCGCGTATCGGTGATTCATTCTGCTAACCAGTAAGG
CAACCCCGCCAGCCTAGCCGGGTCCTCAACGACAGGAGCACGATCATGCGCACCCGTGGCCAGGGCCGCA
AGCTTGCATGCCTGCAGGTCGGAGTACTGTCCTCCGAGCGGAGTACTGTCCTCCGAGCGGAGTACTGTCC
TCCGAGCGGAGTACTGTCCTCCGAGCGGAGTACTGTCCTCCGAGCGGAGACTCTAGCCCTAGGGCATGCC
TGCAGGTCGGAGTACTGTCCTCCGAGCGGAGTACTGTCCTCCGAGCGGAGTACTGTCCTCCGAGCGGAGT
ACTGTCCTCCGAGCGGAGTACTGTCCTCCGAGCGGAGACTCTAGCGCTAGCGACGTCGAGCGCCGGAGTA
TAAATAGAGGCGCTTCGTCTACGGAGCGACAATATTCAAACAAGCAAAGTGAACACGTCGCTAAGCGAAA
GCTAAGCAAATAAACAAGCGCAGCTGAACAAGCTAAACAATCTGCAGTAAAGTGCAAGTTAAAGTGAATC
AATTAAAAGTAACCAGCAACCAAGTAAATCAACTGCAACTACTGAAATCTGCCAAGAAGTAATTATTGAA
TACAAGAAGAGAACTCTGAATAATTACAAATTATATAACAAAATGGGCAACAAATGCTGCAGCAAGCGAC
AGGATCAGGAACTGGCACTGGCCTATCCCACTGGGGGCTACAAGAAATCCGACTACACCTTTGGCCAGAC
GCACATCAACAGCAGCGGCGGCGGCAACATGGGCGGCGTTCTTGGCCAGAAGCATAACAACGGTGGCTCG
CTGGACTCGCGCTACACGCCCGATCCCAATCATCGGGGTCCGTTGAAAATCGGCGGAAAGGGCGGCGTTG
ACATCATCAGACCACGCGTGGTTTGTCTGGTCAACCACCGCGGTCTCAGTGGTGTACGGTACAAACCCAG
TTACCCATACGATGTTCCTGACTATGCGGGCTATCCCTATGACGTCCCGGACTATGCAGGATCCTATCCA
TATGACGTTCCAGATTACGCTTAAGAATTCGATATCAAGCTTATCGATACCGTCGACCTCGAGGGTACCT
CTAGAGGATCTTTGTGAAGGAACCTTACTTCTGTGGTGTGACATAATTGGACAAACTACCTACAGAGATT
TAAAGCTCTAAGGTAAATATAAAATTTTTAAGTGTATAATGTGTTAAACTACTGATTCTAATTGTTTGTG
TATTTTAGATTCCAACCTATGGAACTGATGAATGGGAGCAGTGGTGGAATGCCTTTAATGAGGAAAACCT
GTTTTGCTCAGAAGAAATGCCATCTAGTGATGATGAGGCTACTGCTGACTCTCAACATTCTACTCCTCCA
AAAAAGAAGAGAAAGGTAGAAGACCCCAAGGACTTTCCTTCAGAATTGCTAAGTTTTTTGAGTCATGCTG
TGTTTAGTAATAGAACTCTTGCTTGCTTTGCTATTTACACCACAAAGGAAAAAGCTGCACTGCTATACAA
GAAAATTATGGAAAAATATTTGATGTATAGTGCCTTGACTAGAGATCATAATCAGCCATACCACATTTGT
AGAGGTTTTACTTGCTTTAAAAAACCTCCCACACCTCCCCCTGAACCTGAAACATAAAATGAATGCAATT
GTTGTTGTTAACTTGTTTATTGCAGCTTATAATGGTTACAAATAAAGCAATAGCATCACAAATTTCACAA
ATAAAGCATTTTTTTCACTGCATTCTAGTTGTGGTTTGTCCAAACTCATCAATGTATCTTATCATGTCTG
GATCCGGCTTGTCGACGACGGCGGTCTCCGTCGTCAGGATCATCTTATGGACAAAGACTGCGAAATGAAG
CGCACCACCCTGGATAGCCCTCTGGGCAAGCTGGAACTGTCTGGGTGCGAACAGGGCCTGCACCGTATCA
TCTTCCTGGGCAAAGGAACATCTGCCGCCGACGCCGTGGAAGTGCCTGCCCCAGCCGCCGTGCTGGGCGG
ACCAGAGCCACTGATGCAGGCCACCGCCTGGCTCAACGCCTACTTTCACCAGCCTGAGGCCATCGAGGAG
TTCCCTGTGCCAGCCCTGCACCACCCAGTGTTCCAGCAGGAGAGCTTTACCCGCCAGGTGCTGTGGAAAC
TGCTGAAAGTGGTGAAGTTCGGAGAGGTCATCAGCTACAGCCACCTCGCTGCCCTCGCTGGCAATCCAG
